>Addgene plasmid #147011 | pETM-41-HsNot6_N | addgene full sequence | sequence record 446215 | Addgene NGS Result
TAATACGACTCACTATAGGGGAATTGTGAGCGGATAACAATTCCCCTCTAGAAATAATTTTGTTTAACTT
TAAGAAGGAGATATACCATGAAACATCACCATCACCATCACCCCATGAAAATCGAAGAAGGTAAACTGGT
AATCTGGATTAACGGCGATAAAGGCTATAACGGTCTCGCTGAAGTCGGTAAGAAATTCGAGAAAGATACC
GGAATTAAAGTCACCGTTGAGCATCCGGATAAACTGGAAGAGAAATTCCCACAGGTTGCGGCAACTGGCG
ATGGCCCTGACATTATCTTCTGGGCACACGACCGCTTTGGTGGCTACGCTCAATCTGGCCTGTTGGCTGA
AATCACCCCGGACAAAGCGTTCCAGGACAAGCTGTATCCGTTTACCTGGGATGCCGTACGTTACAACGGC
AAGCTGATTGCTTACCCGATCGCTGTTGAAGCGTTATCGCTGATTTATAACAAAGATCTGCTGCCGAACC
CGCCAAAAACCTGGGAAGAGATCCCGGCGCTGGATAAAGAACTGAAAGCGAAAGGTAAGAGCGCGCTGAT
GTTCAACCTGCAAGAACCGTACTTCACCTGGCCGCTGATTGCTGCTGACGGGGGTTATGCGTTCAAGTAT
GAAAACGGCAAGTACGACATTAAAGACGTGGGCGTGGATAACGCTGGCGCGAAAGCGGGTCTGACCTTCC
TGGTTGACCTGATTAAAAACAAACACATGAATGCAGACACCGATTACTCCATCGCAGAAGCTGCCTTTAA
TAAAGGCGAAACAGCGATGACCATCAACGGCCCGTGGGCATGGTCCAACATCGACACCAGCAAAGTGAAT
TATGGTGTAACGGTACTGCCGACCTTCAAGGGTCAACCATCCAAACCGTTCGTTGGCGTGCTGAGCGCAG
GTATTAACGCCGCCAGTCCGAACAAAGAGCTGGCAAAAGAGTTCCTCGAAAACTATCTGCTGACTGATGA
AGGTCTGGAAGCGGTTAATAAAGACAAACCGCTGGGTGCCGTAGCGCTGAAGTCTTACGAGGAAGAGTTG
GCGAAAGATCCACGTATTGCCGCCACTATGGAAAACGCCCAGAAAGGTGAAATCATGCCGAACATCCCGC
AGATGTCCGCTTTCTGGTATGCCGTGCGTACTGCGGTGATCAACGCCGCCAGCGGTCGTCAGACTGTCGA
TGAAGCCCTGAAAGACGCGCAGACTAATTCGAGCTCGAACAACAACAACAATAACAATAACAACAACCCC
ATGAGCGAGAATCTTTATTTTCAGGGCGCCATGGACGGTACCATGCCCAAAGAAAAATACGAGCCCCCTG
ACCCTCGGAGGATGTATACAATTATGTCTTCTGAGGAAGCAGCAAATGGAAAGAAATCCCACTGGGCAGA
GCTTGAAATAAGTGGAAAAGTAAGAAGCTTAAGCGCATCTTTGTGGTCACTAACTCACCTGACAGCTTTG
CATTTGAGTGACAATTCCCTGTCCCGAATTCCTTCAGACATTGCCAAGCTTCACAATCTGGTGTATTTGG
ACCTGTCATCTAATAAAATTCGTAGCTTACCCGCAGAACTCGGAAACATGGTATCACTCAGGGAGCTCCA
TTTAAATAACAACCTGTTACGAGTTCTACCTTTTGAGCTGGGAAAACTGTTTCAGTTGCAGACTTTAGGC
CTGAAAGGAAATCCCCTTACCCAGGATATATTGAACCTTTATCAGGAACCAGATGGAACAAGACGGCTGC
TGAACTATTTGCTTGATAATTTGTCAGGTACTGCAAAAAGAATTACAACAGAACAACCACCTCCAAGGTC
TTGGATTATGTTACAAGAACCAGATAGGACAAGGCCAACTGCCTTGTTTTCTGTCATGTGCTATAATGTT
CTTTGTGATAAATATGCGACCCGGCAGTTATACGGCTACTGTCCATCATGGGCGCTAAACTGGGACTACA
GGAAAAAGGCCATTATTCAAGAAATCTTGAGCTGCAATGCTGATATCGTAAGTCTTCAGGAGGTTGAAAC
GGAACAGTATTACAGTTTTTTTCTGGTAGAGCTGAAAGAACGTGGCTATAATGGATTCTTCAGTCCTAAG
TCTAGAGCTAGGACAATGTCAGAACAAGAAAGGAAACATGTTGATGGCTGTGCAATATTCTTCAAGACAG
AAAAATTTACTTTGGTTCAGAAACACACTGTTGAATTTAATCAGCTAGCCATGGCAAATTCTGAGGGGTC
TGAAGCTATGCTGAACAGAGTCATGACAAAAGATAACATTGGGGTTGCAGTACTGCTAGAACTTCGGAAG
GAATCGATTGAAATGCCGTCTGGAAAGCCACATCTTGGAACAGAAAAACAACTTATTCTTGTGGCTAACG
CCCACATGCATTGGGACCCTGAATACTCTGATGTGAAGTTGGTACAAACTATGATGTTCCTCTCAGAAGT
GAAGAACATTATTGATAAAGCCTCTCGCAACCTCAAATCCAGTGTTTTGGGAGAATTTGGAACTATTCCA
CTTGTGTTATGTGCAGATCTTAATTCTTTGCCAGACTCTGGTGTTGTAGAATATTTGAGCACAGGTGGAG
TAGAAACAAATCACAAAGACTTTAAGGAGTTGAGGTATAATGAAAGTCTCACAAACTTCAGCTGTCATGG
GAAGAATGGAACCACCAATGGAAGGATCACTCATGGTTTCAAGTTACAGAGTGCCTATGAGAGTGGCCTG
ATGCCTTACACGAATTACACATTTGATTTCAAGGGTATAATAGACTACATTTTCTATTCTAAACCTCAGC
TGAACACCTTAGGCATCCTGGGCCCTCTGGACCACCACTGGCTGGTTGAGAATAACATCAGTGGCTGCCC
GCACCCCCTCATCCCCTCTGACCACTTCTCACTTTTTGCACAACTGGAGCTCTTACTGCCTTTCCTGCCC
CAAGTCAACGGCATCCACCTTCCTGGCAGGAGGTAGGGATCCGAATTCGAGCTCCGTCGACAAGCTTGCG
GCCGCACTCGAGCACCACCACCACCACCACTGAGATCCGGCTGCTAACAAAGCCCGAAAGGAAGCTGAGT
TGGCTGCTGCCACCGCTGAGCAATAACTAGCATAACCCCTTGGGGCCTCTAAACGGGTCTTGAGGGGTTT
TTTGCTGAAAGGAGGAACTATATCCGGATTGGCGAATGGG
[124 nt withheld, positions 3191-3314]
C
[91 nt withheld, positions 3316-3406]
A
[49 nt withheld, positions 3408-3456]
CCTTTGACGTTGGAGTCCACGTTCTTT
[37 nt withheld, positions 3484-3520]
ACCCTATCTCGGTCTATTCTTTTGATTTATAAGGGATTTTGCCGATTTCGGCCTATTGGTTAAAAAATGA
GCTGATTTAACAAAAATTTAACGCGAATTTTAACAAAATATTAACGCTTACAATTTAGGTGGCACTTTTC
GGGGAAATGTGCGCGGAACCCCTATTTGTTTATTTTTCTAAATACATTCAAATATGTATCCGCTCATGAA
TTAATTCTTAGAAAAACTCATCGAGCATCAAATGAAACTGCAATTTATTCATATCAGGATTATCAATACC
ATATTTTTGAAAAAGCCGTTTCTGTAATGAAGGAGAAAACTCACCGAGGCAGTTCCATAGGATGGCAAGA
TCCTGGTATCGGTCTGCGATTCCGACTCGTCCAACATCAATACAACCTATTAATTTCCCCTCGTCAAAAA
TAAGGTTATCAAGTGAGAAATCACCATGAGTGACGACTGAATCCGGTGAGAATGGCAAAAGTTTATGCAT
TTCTTTCCAGACTTGTTCAACAGGCCAGCCATTACGCTCGTCATCAAAATCACTCGCATCAACCAAACCG
TTATTCATTCGTGATTGCGCCTGAGCGAGACGAAATACGCGATCGCTGTTAAAAGGACAATTACAAACAG
GAATCGAATGCAACCGGCGCAGGAACACTGCCAGCGCATCAACAATATTTTCACCTGAATCAGGATATTC
TTCTAATACCTGGAATGCTGTTTTCCCGGGGATCGCAGTGGTGAGTAACCATGCATCATCAGGAGTACGG
ATAAAATGCTTGATGGTCGGAAGAGGCATAAATTCCGTCAGCCAGTTTAGTCTGACCATCTCATCTGTAA
CATCATTGGCAACGCTACCTTTGCCATGTTTCAGAAACAACTCTGGCGCATCGGGCTTTCCATACAATCG
ATAGATTGTCGCACCTGATTGCCCGACATTATCGCGAGCCCATTTATACCCATATAAATCAGCATCCATG
TTGGAATTTAATCGCGGCCTAGAGCAAGACGTTTCCCGTTGAATATGGCTCATAACACCCCTTGTATTAC
TGTTTATGTAAGCAGACAGTTTTATTGTTCATGACCAAAATCCCTTAACGTGAGTTTTCGTTCCACTGAG
CGTCAGACCCCGTAGAAAAGATCAAAGGATCTTCTTGAGATCCTTTTTTTCTGCGCGTAATCTGCTGCTT
GCAAACAAAAAAACCACCGCTACCAGCGGTGGTTTGTTTGCCGGATCAAGAGCTACCAACTCTTTTTCCG
AAGGTAACTGGCTTCAGCAGAGCGCAGATACCAAATACTGTCCTTCTAGTGTAGCCGTAGTTAGGCCACC
ACTTCAAGAACTCTGTAGCACCGCCTACATACCTCGCTCTGCTAATCCTGTTACCAGTGGCTGCTGCCAG
TGGCGATAAGTCGTGTCTTACCGGGTTGGACTCAAGACGATAGTTACCGGATAAGGCGCAGCGGTCGGGC
TGAACGGGGGGTTCGTGCACACAGCCCAGCTTGGAGCGAACGACCTACACCGAACTGAGATACCTACAGC
GTGAGCTATGAGAAAGCGCCACGCTTCCCGAAGGGAGAAAGGCGGACAGGTATCCGGTAAGCGGCAGGGT
CGGAACAGGAGAGCGCACGAGGGAGCTTCCAGGGGGAAACGCCTGGTATCTTTATAGTCCTGTCGGGTTT
CGCCACCTCTGACTTGAGCGTCGATTTTTGTGATGCTCGTCAGGGGGGCGGAGCCTATGGAAAAACGCCA
GCAACGCGGCCTTTTTACGGTTCCTGGCCTTTTGCTGGCCTTTTGCTCACATGTTCTTTCCTGCGTTATC
CCCTGATTCTGTGGATAACCGTATTACCGCCTTTGAGTGAGCTGATACCGCTCGCCGCAGCCGAACGACC
GAGCGCAGCGAGTCAGTGAGCGAGGAAGCGGAAGAGCGCCTGATGCGGTATTTTCTCCTTACGCATCTGT
GCGGTATTTCACACCGCAATGGTGCACTCTCAGTACAATCTGCTCTGATGCCGCATAGTTAAGCCAGTAT
ACACTCCGCTATCGCTACGTGACTGGGTCATGGCTGCGCCCCGACACCCGCCAACACCCGCTGACGCGCC
CTGACGGGCTTGTCTGCTCCCGGCATCCGCTTACAGACAAGCTGTGACCGTCTCCGGGAGCTGCATGTGT
CAGAGGTTTTCACCGTCATCACCGAAACGCGCGAGGCAGCTGCGGTAAAGCTCATCAGCGTGGTCGTGAA
GCGATTCACAGATGTCTGCCTGTTCATCCGCGTCCAGCTCGTTGAGTTTCTCCAGAAGCGTTAATGTCTG
GCTTCTGATAAAGCGGGCCATGTTAAGGGCGGTTTTTTCCTGTTTGGTCACTGATGCCTCCGTGTAAGGG
GGATTTCTGTTCATGGGGGTAATGATACCGATGAAACGAGAGAGGATGCTCACGATACGGGTTACTGATG
ATGAACATGCCCGGTTACTGGAACGTTGTGAGGGTAAACAACTGGCGGTATGGATGCGGCGGGACCAGAG
AAAAATCACTCAGGGTCAATGCCAGCGCTTCGTTAATACAGATGTAGGTGTTCCACAGGGTAGCCAGCAG
CATCCTGCGATGCAGATCCGGAACATAATGGTGCAGGGCGCTGACTTCCGCGTTTCCAGACTTTACGAAA
CACGGAAACCGAAGACCATTCATGTTGTTGCTCAGGTCGCAGACGTTTTGCAGCAGCAGTCGCTTCACGT
TCGCTCGCGTATCGGTGATTCATTCTGCTAACCAGTAAGGCAACCCCGCCAGCCTAGCCGGGTCCTCAAC
GACAGGAGCACGATCATGCGCACCCGTGGGGCCGCCATGCCGGCGATAATGGCCTGCTTCTCGCCGAAAC
GTTTGGTGGCGGGACCAGTGACGAAGGCTTGAGCGAGGGCGTGCAAGATTCCGAATACCGCAAGCGACAG
GCCGATCATCGTCGCGCTCCAGCGAAAGCGGTCCTCGCCGAAAATGACCCAGAGCGCTGCCGGCACCTGT
CCTACGAGTTGCATGATAAAGAAGACAGTCATAAGTGCGGCGACGATAGTCATGCCCCGCGCCCACCGGA
AGGAGCTGACTGGGTTGAAGGCTCTCAAGGGCATCGGTCGAGATCCCGGTGCCTAATGAGTGAGCTAACT
TACATTAATTGCGTTGCGCTCACTGCCCGCTTTCCAGTCGGGAAACCTGTCGTGCCAGCTGCATTAATGA
ATCGGCCAACGCGCGGGGAGAGGCGGTTTGCGTATTGGGCGCCAGGGTGGTTTTTCTTTTCACCAGTGAG
ACGGGCAACAGCTGATTGCCCTTCACCGCCTGGCCCTGAGAGAGTTGCAGCAAGCGGTCCACGCTGGTTT
GCCCCAGCAGGCGAAAATCCTGTTTGATGGTGGTTAACGGCGGGATATAACATGAGCTGTCTTCGGTATC
GTCGTATCCCACTACCGAGATATCCGCACCAACGCGCAGCCCGGACTCGGTAATGGCGCGCATTGCGCCC
AGCGCCATCTGATCGTTGGCAACCAGCATCGCAGTGGGAACGATGCCCTCATTCAGCATTTGCATGGTTT
GTTGAAAACCGGACATGGCACTCCAGTCGCCTTCCCGTTCCGCTATCGGCTGAATTTGATTGCGAGTGAG
ATATTTATGCCAGCCAGCCAGACGCAGACGCGCCGAGACAGAACTTAATGGGCCCGCTAACAGCGCGATT
TGCTGGTGACCCAATGCGACCAGATGCTCCACGCCCAGTCGCGTACCGTCTTCATGGGAGAAAATAATAC
TGTTGATGGGTGTCTGGTCAGAGACATCAAGAAATAACGCCGGAACATTAGTGCAGGCAGCTTCCACAGC
AATGGCATCCTGGTCATCCAGCGGATAGTTAATGATCAGCCCACTGACGCGTTGCGCGAGAAGATTGTGC
ACCGCCGCTTTACAGGCTTCGACGCCGCTTCGTTCTACCATCGACACCACCACGCTGGCACCCAGTTGAT
CGGCGCGAGATTTAATCGCCGCGACAATTTGCGACGGCGCGTGCAGGGCCAGACTGGAGGTGGCAACGCC
AATCAGCAACGACTGTTTGCCCGCCAGTTGTTGTGCCACGCGGTTGGGAATGTAATTCAGCTCCGCCATC
GCCGCTTCCACTTTTTCCCGCGTTTTCGCAGAAACGTGGCTGGCCTGGTTCACCACGCGGGAAACGGTCT
GATAAGAGACACCGGCATACTCTGCGACATCGTATAACGTTACTGGTTTCACATTCACCACCCTGAATTG
ACTCTCTTCCGGGCGCTATCATGCCATACCGCGAAAGGTTTTGCGCCATTCGATGGTGTCCGGGATCTCG
ACGCTCTCCCTTATGCGACTCCTGCATTAGGAAGCAGCCCAGTAGTAGGTTGAGGCCGTTGAGCACCGCC
GCCGCAAGGAATGGTGCATGCAAGGAGATGGCGCCCAACAGTCCCCCGGCCACGGGGCCTGCCACCATAC
CCACGCCGAAACAAGCGCTCATGAGCCCGAAGTGGCGAGCCCGATCTTCCCCATCGGTGATGTCGGCGAT
ATAGGCGCCAGCAACCGCACCTGTGGCGCCGGTGATGCCGGCCACGATGCGTCCGGCGTAGAGGATCGAG
ATCTCGATCCCGCGAAAT
Features (pLannotate 1.2.2; 22 found; start..end, strand, type, name):
      1..19      +  promoter       T7 promoter: promoter for bacteriophage T7 RNA polymerase
     20..44      +  protein_bind   lac operator: The lac repressor binds to the lac operator to inhibit transcription in E. coli. This inhibition can be relieved by adding lactose or isopropyl-β-D-thiogalactopyranoside (IPTG). lac repressor encoded by lacI
     59..81      +  RBS            RBS: efficient ribosome binding site from bacteriophage T7 gene 10 (Olins and Rangwala, 1989)
     94..112     +  CDS            7xHis (fragment): 6xHis affinity tag
    115..1215    +  CDS            MBP: maltose binding protein from E. coli; malE (mutated); This version of the gene does not encode a signal sequence, so MBP will remain in the cytosol.
   1266..1286    +  CDS            capTEV™ (fragment): composite tag for in vivo biotinylation, TEV protease cleavage, and 6xHis tagging
   1303..2973    +  CDS            CNOT6: CNOT6_HUMAN - Also known as CCR4, CCR4a, KIAA1194. Experimental evidence at protein level: Swiss-Prot protein existence level 1. Poly(A) nuclease with 3'-5' RNase activity. Catalytic component of the CCR4-NOT complex which is one of the major cellular mRNA deadenylases and is linked to various cellular processes including bulk mRNA degradation, miRNA-mediated repression, translational repression during translational initiation and general transcription regulation. Additional complex functions may be a consequence of its influence on mRNA expression. Involved in mRNA decay mediated by the major
   3023..3040    +  CDS            9xHis (fragment): 9xHis affinity tag
   3050..3099    +  CDS            SET1 (fragment): solubility-enhancement tag derived from T7 phage gene 10B
   3107..3154    +  terminator     T7 terminator: transcription terminator for bacteriophage T7 RNA polymerase
   3191..3619    +  rep_origin     f1 ori (sequence partly withheld): f1 bacteriophage origin of replication; arrow indicates direction of (+) strand synthesis
   3672..3729    +  promoter       AmpR promoter (fragment): bla
   3738..4553    -  CDS            KanR: aminoglycoside phosphotransferase; aph(3')-Ia; confers resistance to kanamycin in bacteria or G418 (Geneticin®) in eukaryotes
   4675..5263    +  rep_origin     ori: high-copy-number ColE1/pMB1/pBR322/pUC origin of replication
   5449..5588    -  misc_feature   bom: basis of mobility region from pBR322
   5690..5881    -  CDS            rop: Rop protein, which maintains plasmids at low copy number; rop
   5898..6278    +  CDS            YPB1_ECOLX: Protein predicted: Swiss-Prot protein existence level 4. From Escherichia coli.
   6350..6641    -  CDS            TcR (fragment): tetracycline efflux protein; tet; confers resistance to tetracycline
   6656..6677    -  protein_bind   CAP binding site: CAP binding activates transcription in the presence of cAMP. E. coli catabolite activator protein
   6690..7772    -  CDS            lacI: lac repressor; lacI; The lac repressor binds to the lac operator to inhibit transcription in E. coli. This inhibition can be relieved by adding lactose or isopropyl-β-D-thiogalactopyranoside (IPTG).
   7773..7850    -  promoter       lacI promoter: lacI
   7858..8137    -  CDS            TcR (fragment): tetracycline efflux protein; tet; confers resistance to tetracycline
