>Addgene plasmid #147011 | pETM-41-HsNot6_N | analyzer sequence | sequence record 289458
TTCTTAGAAAAACTCATCGAGCATCAAATGAAACTGCAATTTATTCATATCAGGATTATCAATACCATAT
TTTTGAAAAAGCCGTTTCTGTAATGAAGGAGAAAACTCACCGAGGCAGTTCCATAGGATGGCAAGATCCT
GGTATCGGTCTGCGATTCCGACTCGTCCAACATCAATACAACCTATTAATTTCCCCTCGTCAAAAATAAG
GTTATCAAGTGAGAAATCACCATGAGTGACGACTGAATCCGGTGAGAATGGCAAAAGCTTATGCATTTCT
TTCCAGACTTGTTCAACAGGCCAGCCATTACGCTCGTCATCAAAATCACTCGCATCAACCAAACCGTTAT
TCATTCGTGATTGCGCCTGAGCGAGACGAAATACGCGATCGCTGTTAAAAGGACAATTACAAACAGGAAT
CGAATGCAACCGGCGCAGGAACACTGCCAGCGCATCAACAATATTTTCACCTGAATCAGGATATTCTTCT
AATACCTGGAATGCTGTTTTCCCGGGGATCGCAGTGGTGAGTAACCATGCATCATCAGGAGTACGGATAA
AATGCTTGATGGTCGGAAGAGGCATAAATTCCGTCAGCCAGTTTAGTCTGACCATCTCATCTGTAACATC
ATTGGCAACGCTACCTTTGCCATGTTTCAGAAACAACTCTGGCGCATCGGGCTTCCCATACAATCGATAG
ATTGTCGCACCTGATTGCCCGACATTATCGCGAGCCCATTTATACCCATATAAATCAGCATCCATGTTGG
AATTTAATCGCGGCCTCGAGCAAGACGTTTCCCGTTGAATATGGCTCATAACACCCCTTGTATTACTGTT
TATGTAAGCAGACAGTTTTATTGTTCATGACCAAAATCCCTTAACGTGAGTTTTCGTTCCACTGAGCGTC
AGACCCCGTAGAAAAGATCAAAGGATCTTCTTGAGATCCTTTTTTTCTGCGCGTAATCTGCTGCTTGCAA
ACAAAAAAACCACCGCTACCAGCGGTGGTTTGTTTGCCGGATCAAGAGCTACCAACTCTTTTTCCGAAGG
TAACTGGCTTCAGCAGAGCGCAGATACCAAATACTGTCCTTCTAGTGTAGCCGTAGTTAGGCCACCACTT
CAAGAACTCTGTAGCACCGCCTACATACCTCGCTCTGCTAATCCTGTTACCAGTGGCTGCTGCCAGTGGC
GATAAGTCGTGTCTTACCGGGTTGGACTCAAGACGATAGTTACCGGATAAGGCGCAGCGGTCGGGCTGAA
CGGGGGGTTCGTGCACACAGCCCAGCTTGGAGCGAACGACCTACACCGAACTGAGATACCTACAGCGTGA
GCTATGAGAAAGCGCCACGCTTCCCGAAGGGAGAAAGGCGGACAGGTATCCGGTAAGCGGCAGGGTCGGA
ACAGGAGAGCGCACGAGGGAGCTTCCAGGGGGAAACGCCTGGTATCTTTATAGTCCTGTCGGGTTTCGCC
ACCTCTGACTTGAGCGTCGATTTTTGTGATGCTCGTCAGGGGGGCGGAGCCTATGGAAAAACGCCAGCAA
CGCGGCCTTTTTACGGTTCCTGGCCTTTTGCTGGCCTTTTGCTCACATGTTCTTTCCTGCGTTATCCCCT
GATTCTGTGGATAACCGTATTACCGCCTTTGAGTGAGCTGATACCGCTCGCCGCAGCCGAACGACCGAGC
GCAGCGAGTCAGTGAGCGAGGAAGCGGAAGAGCGCCTGATGCGGTATTTTCTCCTTACGCATCTGTGCGG
TATTTCACACCGCATATATGGTGCACTCTCAGTACAATCTGCTCTGATGCCGCATAGTTAAGCCAGTATA
CACTCCGCTATCGCTACGTGACTGGGTCATGGCTGCGCCCCGACACCCGCCAACACCCGCTGACGCGCCC
TGACGGGCTTGTCTGCTCCCGGCATCCGCTTACAGACAAGCTGTGACCGTCTCCGGGAGCTGCATGTGTC
AGAGGTTTTCACCGTCATCACCGAAACGCGCGAGGCAGCTGCGGTAAAGCTCATCAGCGTGGTCGTGAAG
CGATTCACAGATGTCTGCCTGTTCATCCGCGTCCAGCTCGTTGAGTTTCTCCAGAAGCGTTAATGTCTGG
CTTCTGATAAAGCGGGCCATGTTAAGGGCGGTTTTTTCCTGTTTGGTCACTGATGCCTCCGTGTAAGGGG
GATTTCTGTTCATGGGGGTAATGATACCGATGAAACGAGAGAGGATGCTCACGATACGGGTTACTGATGA
TGAACATGCCCGGTTACTGGAACGTTGTGAGGGTAAACAACTGGCGGTATGGATGCGGCGGGACCAGAGA
AAAATCACTCAGGGTCAATGCCAGCGCTTCGTTAATACAGATGTAGGTGTTCCACAGGGTAGCCAGCAGC
ATCCTGCGATGCAGATCCGGAACATAATGGTGCAGGGCGCTGACTTCCGCGTTTCCAGACTTTACGAAAC
ACGGAAACCGAAGACCATTCATGTTGTTGCTCAGGTCGCAGACGTTTTGCAGCAGCAGTCGCTTCACGTT
CGCTCGCGTATCGGTGATTCATTCTGCTAACCAGTAAGGCAACCCCGCCAGCCTAGCCGGGTCCTCAACG
ACAGGAGCACGATCATGCGCACCCGTGGCCAGGACCCAACGCTGCCCGAGATGCGCCGCGTGCGGCTGCT
GGAGATGGCGGACGCGATGGATATGTTCTGCCAAGGGTTGGTTTGCGCATTCACAGTTCTCCGCAAGAAT
TGATTGGCTCCAATTCTTGGAGTGGTGAATCCGTTAGCGAGGTGCCGCCGGCTTCCATTCAGGTCGAGGT
GGCCCGGCTCCATGCACCGCGACGCAACGCGGGGAGGCAGACAAGGTATAGGGCGGCGCCTACAATCCAT
GCCAACCCGTTCCATGTGCTCGCCGAGGCGGCATAAATCGCCGTGACGATCAGCGGTCCAGTGATCGAAG
TTAGGCTGGTAAGAGCCGCGAGCGATCCTTGAAGCTGTCCCTGATGGTCGTCATCTACCTGCCTGGACAG
CATGGCCTGCAACGCGGGCATCCCGATGCCGCCGGAAGCGAGAAGAATCATAATGGGGAAGGCCATCCAG
CCTCGCGTCGCGAACGCCAGCAAGACGTAGCCCAGCGCGTCGGCCGCCATGCCGGCGATAATGGCCTGCT
TCTCGCCGAAACGTTTGGTGGCGGGACCAGTGACGAAGGCTTGAGCGAGGGCGTGCAAGATTCCGAATAC
CGCAAGCGACAGGCCGATCATCGTCGCGCTCCAGCGAAAGCGGTCCTCGCCGAAAATGACCCAGAGCGCT
GCCGGCACCTGTCCTACGAGTTGCATGATAAAGAAGACAGTCATAAGTGCGGCGACGATAGTCATGCCCC
GCGCCCACCGGAAGGAGCTGACTGGGTTGAAGGCTCTCAAGGGCATCGGTCGACGCTCTCCCTTATGCGA
CTCCTGCATTAGGAAGCAGCCCAGTAGTAGGTTGAGGCCGTTGAGCACCGCCGCCGCAAGGAATGGTGCA
TGCAAGGAGATGGCGCCCAACAGTCCCCCGGCCACGGGGCCTGCCACCATACCCACGCCGAAACAAGCGC
TCATGAGCCCGAAGTGGCGAGCCCGATCTTCCCCATCGGTGATGTCGGCGATATAGGCGCCAGCAACCGC
ACCTGTGGCGCCGGTGATGCCGGCCACGATGCGTCCGGCGTAGAGGATCGAGATCTCGATCCCGCGAAAT
TAATACGACTCACTATAGGGAGACCACAACGGTTTCCCTCTAGAAATAATTTTGTTTAACTTTAAGAAGG
AGATATACCATGAAACATCACCATCACCATCACCCCATGAAAATCGAAGAAGGTAAACTGGTAATCTGGA
TTAACGGCGATAAAGGCTATAACGGTCTCGCTGAAGTCGGTAAGAAATTCGAGAAAGATACCGGAATTAA
AGTCACCGTTGAGCATCCGGATAAACTGGAAGAGAAATTCCCACAGGTTGCGGCAACTGGCGATGGCCCT
GACATTATCTTCTGGGCACACGACCGCTTTGGTGGCTACGCTCAATCTGGCCTGTTGGCTGAAATCACCC
CGGACAAAGCGTTCCAGGACAAGCTGTATCCGTTTACCTGGGATGCCGTACGTTACAACGGCAAGCTGAT
TGCTTACCCGATCGCTGTTGAAGCGTTATCGCTGATTTATAACAAAGATCTGCTGCCGAACCCGCCAAAA
ACCTGGGAAGAGATCCCGGCGCTGGATAAAGAACTGAAAGCGAAAGGTAAGAGCGCGCTGATGTTCAACC
TGCAAGAACCGTACTTCACCTGGCCGCTGATTGCTGCTGACGGGGGTTATGCGTTCAAGTATGAAAACGG
CAAGTACGACATTAAAGACGTGGGCGTGGATAACGCTGGCGCGAAAGCGGGTCTGACCTTCCTGGTTGAC
CTGATTAAAAACAAACACATGAATGCAGACACCGATTACTCCATCGCAGAAGCTGCCTTTAATAAAGGCG
AAACAGCGATGACCATCAACGGCCCGTGGGCATGGTCCAACATCGACACCAGCAAAGTGAATTATGGTGT
AACGGTACTGCCGACCTTCAAGGGTCAACCATCCAAACCGTTCGTTGGCGTGCTGAGCGCAGGTATTAAC
GCCGCCAGTCCGAACAAAGAGCTGGCAAAAGAGTTCCTCGAAAACTATCTGCTGACTGATGAAGGTCTGG
AAGCGGTTAATAAAGACAAACCGCTGGGTGCCGTAGCGCTGAAGTCTTACGAGGAAGAGTTGGCGAAAGA
TCCACGTATTGCCGCCACTATGGAAAACGCCCAGAAAGGTGAAATCATGCCGAACATCCCGCAGATGTCC
GCTTTCTGGTATGCCGTGCGTACTGCGGTGATCAACGCCGCCAGCGGTCGTCAGACTGTCGATGAAGCCC
TGAAAGACGCGCAGACTAATTCGAGCTCGAACAACAACAACAATAACAATAACAACAACCCCATGAGCGA
GAATCTTTATTTTCAGGGCGCCATGGACGGTACCATGCCCAAAGAAAAATACGAGCCCCCTGACCCTCGG
AGGATGTATACAATTATGTCTTCTGAGGAAGCAGCAAATGGAAAGAAATCCCACTGGGCAGAGCTTGAAA
TAAGTGGAAAAGTAAGAAGCTTAAGCGCATCTTTGTGGTCACTAACTCACCTGACAGCTTTGCATTTGAG
TGACAATTCCCTGTCCCGAATTCCTTCAGACATTGCCAAGCTTCACAATCTGGTGTATTTGGACCTGTCA
TCTAATAAAATTCGTAGCTTACCCGCAGAACTCGGAAACATGGTATCACTCAGGGAGCTCCATTTAAATA
ACAACCTGTTACGAGTTCTACCTTTTGAGCTGGGAAAACTGTTTCAGTTGCAGACTTTAGGCCTGAAAGG
AAATCCCCTTACCCAGGATATATTGAACCTTTATCAGGAACCAGATGGAACAAGACGGCTGCTGAACTAT
TTGCTTGATAATTTGTCAGGTACTGCAAAAAGAATTACAACAGAACAACCACCTCCAAGGTCTTGGATTA
TGTTACAAGAACCAGATAGGACAAGGCCAACTGCCTTGTTTTCTGTCATGTGCTATAATGTTCTTTGTGA
TAAATATGCGACCCGGCAGTTATACGGCTACTGTCCATCATGGGCGCTAAACTGGGACTACAGGAAAAAG
GCCATTATTCAAGAAATCTTGAGCTGCAATGCTGATATCGTAAGTCTTCAGGAGGTTGAAACGGAACAGT
ATTACAGTTTTTTTCTGGTAGAGCTGAAAGAACGTGGCTATAATGGATTCTTCAGTCCTAAGTCTAGAGC
TAGGACAATGTCAGAACAAGAAAGGAAACATGTTGATGGCTGTGCAATATTCTTCAAGACAGAAAAATTT
ACTTTGGTTCAGAAACACACTGTTGAATTTAATCAGCTAGCCATGGCAAATTCTGAGGGGTCTGAAGCTA
TGCTGAACAGAGTCATGACAAAAGATAACATTGGGGTTGCAGTACTGCTAGAACTTCGGAAGGAATCGAT
TGAAATGCCGTCTGGAAAGCCACATCTTGGAACAGAAAAACAACTTATTCTTGTGGCTAACGCCCACATG
CATTGGGACCCTGAATACTCTGATGTGAAGTTGGTACAAACTATGATGTTCCTCTCAGAAGTGAAGAACA
TTATTGATAAAGCCTCTCGCAACCTCAAATCCAGTGTTTTGGGAGAATTTGGAACTATTCCACTTGTGTT
ATGTGCAGATCTTAATTCTTTGCCAGACTCTGGTGTTGTAGAATATTTGAGCACAGGTGGAGTAGAAACA
AATCACAAAGACTTTAAGGAGTTGAGGTATAATGAAAGTCTCACAAACTTCAGCTGTCATGGGAAGAATG
GAACCACCAATGGAAGGATCACTCATGGTTTCAAGTTACAGAGTGCCTATGAGAGTGGCCTGATGCCTTA
CACGAATTACACATTTGATTTCAAGGGTATAATAGACTACATTTTCTATTCTAAACCTCAGCTGAACACC
TTAGGCATCCTGGGCCCTCTGGACCACCACTGGCTGGTTGAGAATAACATCAGTGGCTGCCCGCACCCCC
TCATCCCCTCTGACCACTTCTCACTTTTTGCACAACTGGAGCTCTTACTGCCTTTCCTGCCCCAAGTCAA
CGGCATCCACCTTCCTGGCAGGAGGTAGGGATCCGAATTCGAGCTCCGTCGACAAGCTTGCGGCCGCACT
CGAGCACCACCACCACCACCACTGAGATCCGGCTGCTAACAAAGCCCGAAAGGAAGCTGAGTTGGCTGCT
GCCACCGCTGAGCAATAACTAGCATAACCCCTTGGGGCCTCTAAACGGGTCTTGAGGGGTTTTTTGCTGA
AAGGAGGAACTATATCCGGATATCCACAGGACGGGTGTGGTCGCCATGATCGCGTAGTCGATAGTGGCTC
CAAGTAGCGAAGCGAGCAGGACTGGGCGGCGGCCAAAGCGGTCGGACAGTGCTCCGAGAACGGGTGCGCA
TAGAAATTGCATCAACGCATATAGCGCTAGCAGCACGCCATAGTGACTGGCGATGCTGTCGGAATGGACG
ATATCCCGCAAGAGGCCCGGCAGTACCGGCATAACCAAG
Features (pLannotate 1.2.2; 16 found; start..end, strand, type, name):
      4..819     -  CDS            KanR: aminoglycoside phosphotransferase; aph(3')-Ia; confers resistance to kanamycin in bacteria or G418 (Geneticin®) in eukaryotes
    941..1529    +  rep_origin     ori: high-copy-number ColE1/pMB1/pBR322/pUC origin of replication
   1715..1857    -  misc_feature   bom: basis of mobility region from pBR322
   1959..2150    -  CDS            rop: Rop protein, which maintains plasmids at low copy number; rop
   2167..2547    +  CDS            YPB1_ECOLX: Protein predicted: Swiss-Prot protein existence level 4. From Escherichia coli.
   2789..3689    -  CDS            TcR (fragment): tetracycline efflux protein; tet; confers resistance to tetracycline
   3711..3729    +  promoter       T7 promoter: promoter for bacteriophage T7 RNA polymerase
   3761..3783    +  RBS            RBS: efficient ribosome binding site from bacteriophage T7 gene 10 (Olins and Rangwala, 1989)
   3796..3814    +  CDS            7xHis (fragment): 6xHis affinity tag
   3817..4917    +  CDS            MBP: maltose binding protein from E. coli; malE (mutated); This version of the gene does not encode a signal sequence, so MBP will remain in the cytosol.
   4968..4988    +  CDS            capTEV™ (fragment): composite tag for in vivo biotinylation, TEV protease cleavage, and 6xHis tagging
   5005..6675    +  CDS            CNOT6: CNOT6_HUMAN - Also known as CCR4, CCR4a, KIAA1194. Experimental evidence at protein level: Swiss-Prot protein existence level 1. Poly(A) nuclease with 3'-5' RNase activity. Catalytic component of the CCR4-NOT complex which is one of the major cellular mRNA deadenylases and is linked to various cellular processes including bulk mRNA degradation, miRNA-mediated repression, translational repression during translational initiation and general transcription regulation. Additional complex functions may be a consequence of its influence on mRNA expression. Involved in mRNA decay mediated by the major
   6725..6742    +  CDS            9xHis (fragment): 9xHis affinity tag
   6752..6801    +  CDS            SET1 (fragment): solubility-enhancement tag derived from T7 phage gene 10B
   6809..6856    +  terminator     T7 terminator: transcription terminator for bacteriophage T7 RNA polymerase
   6882..7109    -  CDS            TcR (fragment): tetracycline efflux protein; tet; confers resistance to tetracycline
