[The description below was written by a language model from this plasmid's Addgene catalogue record and pLannotate feature annotations shown in this document.]
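Description:
pETM-41-HsNot6_N is a bacterial expression plasmid for producing human CNOT6 (also called CCR4a or HsNot6) in E. coli. The catalogue lists the backbone as unknown, but the name and annotated features point to a pET-type T7 expression vector. It carries a kanamycin resistance gene (aph(3')-Ia), a ColE1/pBR322-family origin accompanied by the bom region and the rop gene, which fits the recorded low copy number, and an f1 phage origin. Short tetracycline-resistance fragments and a fragment of the AmpR promoter appear to be non-functional backbone remnants.

The expression cassette runs from a T7 promoter with an adjacent lac operator and the T7 gene 10 ribosome binding site to a T7 terminator. A plasmid-borne lacI gene under its own promoter supplies the repressor, so transcription is IPTG-inducible in hosts that provide T7 RNA polymerase. The reading frame begins with a His tag and a cytosolic maltose-binding protein lacking its signal sequence. A short match to a TEV-cleavage-containing tag follows, probably a protease site for removing the His-MBP fusion partner, and then the CNOT6 coding sequence of about 1.67 kb, which the depositor derived from the NCBI reference transcript. A His-tag fragment and another short tag match lie downstream of the insert, but the record does not show whether they are translated.

CNOT6 is a 3'-5' poly(A) nuclease and a catalytic subunit of the CCR4-NOT deadenylase complex, so the construct suits purification of soluble recombinant protein for biochemical or structural work. Two sequence records are given: the 8,158 nt NGS result includes lacI, the lac operator and the f1 origin, whereas the shorter 7,109 nt record lacks these annotations and may be theoretical or incomplete.
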