Addgene plasmid #147011: pETM-41-HsNot6_N
Purpose: Bacterial Expression of HsNot6
Depositing lab: Elisa Izaurralde. Depositing organization: Max Planck Institute for Developmental Biology.
Backbone
  Vector backbone: Unknown
  Vector type: Bacterial Expression
Growth in bacteria
  Bacterial resistance: Kanamycin, 50 μg/mL
  Growth temperature: 37°C
  Growth strain: DH5alpha
  Copy number: Low Copy
Gene/Insert
  Gene/Insert name: HsNot6 (alt name: CCR4a)
  Species: H. sapiens (human)
  Entrez Gene: CNOT6 (a.k.a. CCR4, Ccr4a)
  Cloning method: Unknown
Terms and licenses: Academic/Nonprofit Terms; Industry Terms: Not Available to Industry
Depositor comments: sequence extracted from NCBI: NM_015455.3 Plasmids from this collection were made available to the research community and donated after the lab closed. Please note that the sequence provided by the depositing laboratory may be theoretical/predicted or based on Sanger sequencing results. There may be discrepancies between sequencing results obtained by Addgene and the depositor sequence. If an Addgene verified sequence is not available, please contact before placing your order to request that our lab fully sequence the plasmid.
How to cite: pETM-41-HsNot6_N was a gift from Elisa Izaurralde (Addgene plasmid # 147011 ; http://n2t.net/addgene:147011 ; RRID:Addgene_147011)
